>Addgene plasmid #207783 | qTAG-C-moxGFP-Puro-H3C2 | addgene full sequence | sequence record 416185 | Addgene NGS Result
TCGCGCGTTTCGGTGATGACGGTGAAAACCTCTGACACATGCAGCTCCCGGAGACGGTCACAGCTTGTCT
GTAAGCGGATGCCGGGAGCAGACAAGCCCGTCAGGGCGCGTCAGCGGGTGTTGGCGGGTGTCGGGGCTGG
CTTAACTATGCGGCATCAGAGCAGATTGTACTGAGAGTGCACCATATGCGGTGTGAAATACCGCACAGAT
GCGTAAGGAGAAAATACCGCATCAGGCGCCATTCGCCATTCAGGCTGCGCAACTGTTGGGAAGGGCGATC
GGTGCGGGCCTCTTCGCTATTACGCCAGCTGGCGAAAGGGGGATGTGCTGCAAGGCGATTAAGTTGGGTA
ACGCCAGGGTTTTCCCAGTCACGACGTTGTAAAACGACGGCCAGTGAATTCGATGGACCAATCCAAGAAG
GGCGCGGGGATTTTTGAATTTTCTTGGGTCCAATAGTTGGTGGTCTGACTCTATAAAAGAAGAGTAGCTC
TTTCCTTTCCTCCACAGACGTCTCTGCAGGCAAGCTTTTCTGTGGTTTTGCC
[408 nt withheld, positions 543-950]
GGAGGAAGCGGAGGATCTGGCGGTACCATGGTGAGCAAGGGCGAGGAGCTGTTCACCGGGGTGGTGCCCA
TCCTGGTCGAGCTGGACGGCGACGTGAACGGCCACAAGTTCTCCGTGCGGGGCGAGGGCGAGGGCGATGC
CACCAACGGCAAGCTGACCCTGAAGTTCATCAGCACCACCGGCAAGCTGCCCGTGCCCTGGCCCACCCTC
GTGACCACCCTGACCTACGGCGTGCAGAGCTTCTCCCGCTACCCCGACCACATGAAGCGCCACGACTTCT
TCAAGAGCGCCATGCCCGAAGGCTACGTCCAGGAGCGCACCATCTCCTTCAAGGACGACGGCACCTACAA
GACCCGCGCCGAGGTGAAGTTCGAGGGCGACACCCTGGTGAACCGCATCGAGCTGAAGGGCATCGACTTC
AAGGAGGACGGCAACATCCTGGGGCACAAGCTGGAGTACAACTTCAACTCCCACAACGTCTATATCACCG
CCGACAAGCAGAAGAACGGCATCAAGGCCAACTTCAAGATCCGCCATAACGTGGAGGACGGCTCCGTGCA
GCTCGCCGACCACTACCAGCAGAACACCCCCATCGGCGACGGCCCCGTGCTGCTGCCCGACAACCACTAC
CTGTCCACCCAGTCCAAGCTGTCCAAAGACCCCAACGAGAAGCGCGATCACATGGTCCTGCTGGAGTTCG
TGACCGCCGCCGGGATCACTCACGGCATGGACGAGCTGTACAAGGGCTCTGGCTACCCCTACGACGTGCC
CGACTACGCCGGCTATCCGTATGATGTCCCGGACTATGCAACGCGTTACCGTTCGTATAGCATACATTAT
ACGAAGTTATCTGGATCCGGAGCTACTAACTTCAGCCTGCTGAAGCAGGCCGGAGACGTGGAGGAGAACC
CTGGACCTTCTAGAATGACCGAGTACAAGCCCACGGTGCGCCTCGCCACCCGCGACGACGTCCCCAGGGC
CGTACGCACCCTCGCCGCCGCGTTCGCCGACTACCCCGCCACGCGCCACACCGTCGATCCGGACCGCCAC
ATCGAGCGGGTCACCGAGCTGCAAGAACTCTTCCTCACGCGCGTCGGGCTCGACATCGGCAAGGTGTGGG
TCGCGGACGACGGCGCCGCGGTGGCGGTCTGGACCACGCCGGAGAGCGTCGAAGCGGGGGCGGTGTTCGC
CGAGATCGGCCCGCGCATGGCCGAGTTGAGCGGTTCCCGGCTGGCCGCGCAGCAACAGATGGAAGGCCTC
CTGGCGCCGCACCGGCCCAAGGAGCCCGCGTGGTTCCTGGCCACCGTCGGCGTCTCGCCCGACCACCAGG
GCAAGGGTCTGGGCAGCGCCGTCGTGCTCCCCGGAGTGGAGGCGGCCGAGCGCGCCGGGGTGCCCGCCTT
CCTGGAGACCTCCGCGCCCCGCAACCTCCCCTTCTACGAGCGGCTCGGCTTCACCGTCACCGCCGACGTC
GAGGTGCCCGAAGGACCGCGCACCTGGTGCATGACCCGCAAGCCCGGTGCCCCCGGGATAACTTCGTATA
GCATACATTATACGAACGGTAGCCTCGAGACCGGTAAGAGCAAGTGATAAATGTAAAGTCACTTTTTCAT
CAGTCTTAAAACCCAAAGTCTCTTTTCAGAGCCACCCACTTATTCCAACGAAAGTAGCTGTGATAATTTT
TTGTTGTCTTAACAGAACAAATTTCTAAGGACCCCCCCGGAAAGCATTAGACTATGGTCTTAAAGTTGAT
TAACAGAAATAACGGTTTGGTCAGTCTTGCAGTGTAGGTTATTTCTGACCTTATTAAGGTGCTATTTGGA
GAGAAGCTGTGTAAGTCCACTATCATTCAGGCCTCTAGCTTGCTATGATTAGCATTTGTTTAAACAACTT
TGTAAGAGTAAGGGAAAAATCTGGTAAGTAGTTAACTGGCGCTTACTAGGCATTTTTGCAAAGCTTTGAA
AAGATTAGAAAATTGTGTCTTGCGAGTTCCAGTGTCTTCCTCAAAATGCTTAGGAAGATTTTCTCAGCTC
AATACATAGTCCCCTAGGTTTTCTCATATATTATATCTATATCTACATATATATCTACTGTTAAATTCAT
TTGGCTGTTAACATTAACCTGAAATTTATTCTGGTGAAGCTTGGCGTAATCATGGTCATAGCTGTTTCCT
GTGTGAAATTGTTATCCGCTCACAATTCCACACAACATACGAGCCGGAAGCATAAAGTGTAAAGCCTGGG
GTGCCTAATGAGTGAGCTAACTCACATTAATTGCGTTGCGCTCACTGCCCGCTTTCCAGTCGGGAAACCT
GTCGTGCCAGCTGCATTAATGAATCGGCCAACGCGCGGGGAGAGGCGGTTTGCGTATTGGGCGCTCTTCC
GCTTCCTCGCTCACTGACTCGCTGCGCTCGGTCGTTCGGCTGCGGCGAGCGGTATCAGCTCACTCAAAGG
CGGTAATACGGTTATCCACAGAATCAGGGGATAACGCAGGAAAGAACATGTGAGCAAAAGGCCAGCAAAA
GGCCAGGAACCGTAAAAAGGCCGCGTTGCTGGCGTTTTTCCATAGGCTCCGCCCCCCTGACGAGCATCAC
AAAAATCGACGCTCAAGTCAGAGGTGGCGAAACCCGACAGGACTATAAAGATACCAGGCGTTTCCCCCTG
GAAGCTCCCTCGTGCGCTCTCCTGTTCCGACCCTGCCGCTTACCGGATACCTGTCCGCCTTTCTCCCTTC
GGGAAGCGTGGCGCTTTCTCATAGCTCACGCTGTAGGTATCTCAGTTCGGTGTAGGTCGTTCGCTCCAAG
CTGGGCTGTGTGCACGAACCCCCCGTTCAGCCCGACCGCTGCGCCTTATCCGGTAACTATCGTCTTGAGT
CCAACCCGGTAAGACACGACTTATCGCCACTGGCAGCAGCCACTGGTAACAGGATTAGCAGAGCGAGGTA
TGTAGGCGGTGCTACAGAGTTCTTGAAGTGGTGGCCTAACTACGGCTACACTAGAAGAACAGTATTTGGT
ATCTGCGCTCTGCTGAAGCCAGTTACCTTCGGAAAAAGAGTTGGTAGCTCTTGATCCGGCAAACAAACCA
CCGCTGGTAGCGGTGGTTTTTTTGTTTGCAAGCAGCAGATTACGCGCAGAAAAAAAGGATCTCAAGAAGA
TCCTTTGATCTTTTCTACGGGGTCTGACGCTCAGTGGAACGAAAACTCACGTTAAGGGATTTTGGTCATG
AGATTATCAAAAAGGATCTTCACCTAGATCCTTTTAAATTAAAAATGAAGTTTTAAATCAATCTAAAGTA
TATATGAGTAAACTTGGTCTGACAGTTACCAATGCTTAATCAGTGAGGCACCTATCTCAGCGATCTGTCT
ATTTCGTTCATCCATAGTTGCCTGACTCCCCGTCGTGTAGATAACTACGATACGGGAGGGCTTACCATCT
GGCCCCAGTGCTGCAATGATACCGCGAGACCCACGCTCACCGGCTCCAGATTTATCAGCAATAAACCAGC
CAGCCGGAAGGGCCGAGCGCAGAAGTGGTCCTGCAACTTTATCCGCCTCCATCCAGTCTATTAATTGTTG
CCGGGAAGCTAGAGTAAGTAGTTCGCCAGTTAATAGTTTGCGCAACGTTGTTGCCATTGCTACAGGCATC
GTGGTGTCACGCTCGTCGTTTGGTATGGCTTCATTCAGCTCCGGTTCCCAACGATCAAGGCGAGTTACAT
GATCCCCCATGTTGTGCAAAAAAGCGGTTAGCTCCTTCGGTCCTCCGATCGTTGTCAGAAGTAAGTTGGC
CGCAGTGTTATCACTCATGGTTATGGCAGCACTGCATAATTCTCTTACTGTCATGCCATCCGTAAGATGC
TTTTCTGTGACTGGTGAGTACTCAACCAAGTCATTCTGAGAATAGTGTATGCGGCGACCGAGTTGCTCTT
GCCCGGCGTCAATACGGGATAATACCGCGCCACATAGCAGAACTTTAAAAGTGCTCATCATTGGAAAACG
TTCTTCGGGGCGAAAACTCTCAAGGATCTTACCGCTGTTGAGATCCAGTTCGATGTAACCCACTCGTGCA
CCCAACTGATCTTCAGCATCTTTTACTTTCACCAGCGTTTCTGGGTGAGCAAAAACAGGAAGGCAAAATG
CCGCAAAAAAGGGAATAAGGGCGACACGGAAATGTTGAATACTCATACTCTTCCTTTTTCAATATTATTG
AAGCATTTATCAGGGTTATTGTCTCATGAGCGGATACATATTTGAATGTATTTAGAAAAATAAACAAATA
GGGGTTCCGCGCACATTTCCCCGAAAAGTGCCACCTGACGTCTAAGAAACCATTATTATCATGACATTAA
CCTATAAAAATAGGCGTATCACGAGGCCCTTTCGTC
Features (pLannotate 1.2.2; 16 found; start..end, strand, type, name):
    137..236     +  misc_feature   bom (fragment): basis of mobility region from pBR322
    242..399     -  CDS            lacZα (fragment): LacZα fragment of β-galactosidase; lacZ fragment
    543..950     +  CDS            H31_BOVIN (sequence withheld): Experimental evidence at protein level: Swiss-Prot protein existence level 1. Core component of nucleosome. Nucleosomes wrap and compact DNA into chromatin, limiting DNA accessibility to the cellular machineries which require DNA as a template. Histones thereby play a central role in transcription regulation, DNA repair, DNA replication and chromosomal stability. DNA accessibility is regulated via a complex set of post-translational modifications of histones, also called histone code, and nucleosome remodeling. From Bos taurus (Bovine).
    978..1694    +  CDS            moxGFP: moxGFP is a basic (constitutively fluorescent) green fluorescent protein published in 2015, derived from Aequorea victoria. It is reported to be a rapidly-maturing monomer.
   1767..1800    +  protein_bind   lox71: Left element (LE) mutant of loxP (Araki et al., 2010). Cre-mediated recombination occurs in the 8-bp core sequence (GCATACAT). Cre recombinase
   1875..2471    +  CDS            PuroR (fragment): puromycin N-acetyltransferase; pac from Streptomyces; confers resistance to puromycin
   2478..2511    +  protein_bind   lox66: Right element (RE) mutant of loxP (Araki et al., 2010). Cre-mediated recombination occurs in the 8-bp core sequence (GCATACAT). Cre recombinase
   2572..2616    +  ncRNA          Histone3: Accession: RF00032 - Histone 3' UTR stem-loop
   3129..3145    -  protein_bind   lac operator: The lac repressor binds to the lac operator to inhibit transcription in E. coli. This inhibition can be relieved by adding lactose or isopropyl-β-D-thiogalactopyranoside (IPTG). lac repressor encoded by lacI
   3153..3183    -  promoter       lac promoter: promoter for the E. coli lac operon
   3198..3219    -  protein_bind   CAP binding site: CAP binding activates transcription in the presence of cAMP. E. coli catabolite activator protein
   3232..3324    -  CDS            lacI (fragment): lac repressor; lacI; The lac repressor binds to the lac operator to inhibit transcription in E. coli. This inhibition can be relieved by adding lactose or isopropyl-β-D-thiogalactopyranoside (IPTG).
   3507..4095    -  rep_origin     ori: high-copy-number ColE1/pMB1/pBR322/pUC origin of replication
   4266..5126    -  CDS            AmpR: β-lactamase; bla; confers resistance to ampicillin, carbenicillin, and related antibiotics
   5127..5231    -  promoter       AmpR promoter: bla
   5326..35      +  CDS            rop (fragment) (across the origin): Rop protein, which maintains plasmids at low copy number; rop
