[The description below was written by a language model from this plasmid's Addgene catalogue record and pLannotate feature annotations shown in this document.]
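Description:
qTAG-C-moxGFP-Puro-H3C2 is a CRISPR donor template built on the high-copy pUC19 backbone, designed to tag the C-terminus of the endogenous human histone H3 gene H3C2 with a green fluorescent protein. It is propagated in E. coli through the ColE1/pUC origin and selected with ampicillin via the β-lactamase gene. The remaining bacterial annotations (lacZα, lac promoter and operator, CAP site, and short bom, lacI and rop fragments) are remnants of the cloning vector rather than functional parts of the payload.

The insert places a tagging cassette between H3C2 homology arms. The upstream arm carries the histone H3 coding sequence, which the annotation tool matched to the conserved bovine H3.1 protein, although the record gives the source as human. It is followed by moxGFP, a monomeric, rapidly maturing Aequorea-derived GFP, and then a puromycin N-acetyltransferase gene. The stated purpose describes the cassette as moxGFP-2A-Puro, although the 2A element itself is not annotated in the feature table. No mammalian promoter is annotated, which is consistent with both the fusion protein and the resistance marker depending on correct in-frame integration at the H3C2 locus, so that puromycin enriches for edited cells. The marker is flanked by lox71 and lox66 mutant sites in the same orientation, which should allow Cre-mediated excision after selection. The downstream arm includes the histone 3′ UTR stem-loop, a characteristic regulatory element of replication-dependent histone transcripts.

The donor is meant to be co-transfected into human cells with the companion px330-PITCh-H3C2 sgRNA plasmid. The resulting H3–moxGFP fusion, expressed from the native locus, labels chromatin for visualizing nuclei.
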