Addgene plasmid #207783: qTAG-C-moxGFP-Puro-H3C2
Purpose: Donor template for moxGFP-2A-Puro insertion into the C-terminus of the H3C2 locus for nuclei visualization. To be co-transfected with sgRNA plasmid px330-PITCh-H3C2 Addgene #207780
Depositing lab: Laurence Pelletier. Depositing organization: Sinai Health System. Publication: qTAG: an adaptable plasmid scaffold for CRISPR-based endogenous tagging. Philip R, Sharma A, Matellan L, Erpf AC, Hsu WH, Tkach JM, Wyatt HDM, Pelletier L. EMBO J. 2024 Dec 12. doi: 10.1038/s44318-024-00337-5. PubMed 39668248.
Backbone
  Vector backbone: pUC19
  Backbone manufacturer: Invitrogen
  Backbone size w/o insert (bp): 2686
  Vector type: Mammalian Expression, CRISPR ; Donor Template
  Selectable markers: Puromycin
Growth in bacteria
  Bacterial resistance: Ampicillin, 100 μg/mL
  Growth temperature: 37°C
  Growth strain: DH5alpha
  Copy number: High Copy
Gene/Insert
  Gene/Insert name: H3C2 Homology Arms flanking a moxGFP-Puro Cassette (alt name: H3C2)
  Species: H. sapiens (human)
  Insert size (bp): 2685
  Entrez Gene: H3C2 (a.k.a. H3/l, H3C1, H3C10, H3C11, H3C12, H3C3, H3C4, H3C6, H3C7, H3C8, H3FL, HIST1H3B)
  Cloning method: Unknown
  Sequencing primers: 5′ CTGCAAGGCGATTAAGTTGGGTAAC; 3′ GGCTCGTATGTTGTGTGGAATTGT
Terms and licenses: Academic/Nonprofit Terms; Industry Terms: Not Available to Industry
Depositor comments: To be co-transfected with sgRNA plasmid px330-PITCh-H3C2 https://www.addgene.org/207780 . Please visit https://www.biorxiv.org/content/10.1101/2023.11.01.565029v3 for bioRxiv preprint.
How to cite: qTAG-C-moxGFP-Puro-H3C2 was a gift from Laurence Pelletier (Addgene plasmid # 207783 ; http://n2t.net/addgene:207783 ; RRID:Addgene_207783)
